Addgene plasmid #139964: pL2-1 ConjEpi PtEF2bsd Pt49202tHMGRVenusThrFLAG
Purpose: Over-expression of N-terminal truncated version of native 3-hydroxy-3-methyl glutaryl CoA reductase
Depositing lab: Raffaela Abbriano. Depositing organization: University of Technology, Sydney. Publication: Overexpression of Key Sterol Pathway Enzymes in Two Model Marine Diatoms Alters Sterol Profiles in Phaeodactylum tricornutum. Jaramillo-Madrid AC, Abbriano R, Ashworth J, Fabris M, Pernice M, Ralph PJ. Pharmaceuticals (Basel). 2020 Dec 21;13(12). pii: ph13120481. doi: 10.3390/ph13120481. PubMed 33371196.
Backbone
  Vector backbone: pCAMBIA-pBR322
  Vector type: Synthetic Biology
Growth in bacteria
  Bacterial resistance: Spectinomycin, 50 μg/mL
  Growth temperature: 37°C
  Growth strain: DH5alpha
  Copy number: Low Copy
Gene/Insert
  Gene/Insert name: ConjEpi PtEF2_bsd_PttEF2 Pt49202_tHMGRVenusThrFLAG_Ptt49202
  Species: Multiple
  Cloning method: Restriction Enzyme; 5′ cloning site Unknown (unknown if destroyed)
Terms and licenses: Academic/Nonprofit Terms; Industry Terms: Not Available to Industry
How to cite: pL2-1 ConjEpi PtEF2bsd Pt49202tHMGRVenusThrFLAG was a gift from Raffaela Abbriano (Addgene plasmid # 139964 ; http://n2t.net/addgene:139964 ; RRID:Addgene_139964)
