[The description below was written by a language model from this plasmid's Addgene catalogue record and pLannotate feature annotations shown in this document.]
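Description:
pL2-1 ConjEpi PtEF2bsd Pt49202tHMGRVenusThrFLAG is a 10.5 kb multi-module ("level 2") synthetic biology plasmid built on a pCAMBIA-pBR322 backbone. It is designed for episomal over-expression of a sterol pathway enzyme in diatoms, and the associated study concerns Phaeodactylum tricornutum. In E. coli it replicates from a ColE1/pBR322-type origin and is selected with spectinomycin through aadA; the catalogue lists it as low copy. The "ConjEpi" module comprises the yeast HIS3 marker with its promoter, a CEN6/ARS element, and an IncP origin of transfer with traJ and a traI fragment. The oriT region allows the plasmid to be mobilised by bacterial conjugation from a suitable E. coli donor. Yeast CEN/ARS/HIS3 sequences of this kind are generally used to let conjugated plasmids persist as autonomously replicating episomes in diatoms rather than integrating.

Two transcription units make up the payload. According to the insert name, a blasticidin S deaminase gene (bsd) sits between the P. tricornutum EF2 promoter and terminator and provides blasticidin selection in the algal host. The second unit uses the promoter and terminator of the Pt49202 gene to drive tHMGR, an N-terminally truncated version of the native 3-hydroxy-3-methylglutaryl-CoA reductase. The annotation tool labels this region only by its similarity to Arabidopsis HMG1. The enzyme is fused at its C-terminus to Venus yellow fluorescent protein, followed, as the name suggests, by a thrombin site and a FLAG epitope, which allows localisation by fluorescence and detection or purification. The diatom promoters and terminators are not annotated in the feature table. The construct is used to test how raising HMGR activity alters sterol profiles.
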