Features (pLannotate 1.2.2; 14 found; start..end, strand, type, name):
    110..296     +  promoter       HIS3 promoter: S. cerevisiae HIS3
    297..959     +  CDS            HIS3: imidazoleglycerol-phosphate dehydratase, required for histidine biosynthesis; S. cerevisiae HIS3; yeast auxotrophic marker
    993..1079    -  CDS            traI (fragment): TRAI6_ECOLX - Experimental evidence at protein level: Swiss-Prot protein existence level 1. The initiation process of transfer DNA synthesis requires the interaction of at least three plasmid-specific components (TraH, I, and J) at the transfer origin resulting in the assembly of a specialised nucleoprotein complex - the relaxosome. Site- and strand-specific cleavage at the transfer origin is dependent on TraI and TraJ. From Escherichia coli.
   1117..1488    -  CDS            traJ: oriT-recognizing protein; traJ
   1521..1630    -  oriT           oriT: incP origin of transfer
   2545..2941    +  CDS            BSD (fragment): blasticidin S deaminase; Aspergillus terreus BSD; confers resistance to blasticidin
   4682..5998    +  CDS            HMG1 (fragment): HMDH1_ARATH - Also known as HMGR1 From Arabidopsis thaliana (Mouse-ear cress).
   6050..6760    +  CDS            Venus: Venus is a basic (constitutively fluorescent) yellow fluorescent protein published in 2002, derived from Aequorea victoria. It is reported to be a rapidly-maturing weak dimer with moderate acid sensitivity.
   6803..6823    +  CDS            2xFLAG (fragment): two tandem FLAG® epitope tags
   8149..8737    -  rep_origin     ori: high-copy-number ColE1/pMB1/pBR322/pUC origin of replication
   8831..9619    -  CDS            aadA: S3AD_ECOLX - Experimental evidence at protein level: Swiss-Prot protein existence level 1. Mediates bacterial resistance to the antibiotics streptomycin and spectinomycin. From Escherichia coli.
   9651..9767    -  CDS            tnpA (fragment): TN5P_ECOLX - Also known as tnp. Experimental evidence at protein level: Swiss-Prot protein existence level 1. Mediates transposition of transposon Tn5 by a 'cut and paste' mechanism. First, the monomeric transposase binds the 19 bp inverted DNA repeats flanking the transposon. Then, dimerization of the DNA- bound transposase creates a synaptic DNA complex. After nicking of the first DNA strand, excision of the transposon proceeds through a series of intermediates. The transposase then mediates the insertion of the transposon at a new site by strand transfer. The activity of the wild- type tran
   9768..9800    -  misc_feature   MCS (fragment): pUC18/19 multiple cloning site
  10098..109     +  misc_feature   CEN/ARS (across the origin): S. cerevisiae CEN6 centromere fused to an autonomously replicating sequence
>Addgene plasmid #139964 | pL2-1 ConjEpi PtEF2bsd Pt49202tHMGRVenusThrFLAG | addgene full sequence | sequence record 296753 | Addgene NGS Result
TTTCTAAAATCCAAATACAAAACATAAAAATAAATAAACACAGAGTAAATTCCCAAATTATTCCATCATT
AAAAGATACGAGGCGCGTGTAAGTTACAGGCAAGCGATCCTAGTACACTCTATATTTTTTTATGCCTCGG
TAATGATTTTCATTTTTTTTTTCCACCTAGCGGATGACTCTTTTTTTTTCTTAGCGATTGGCATTATCAC
ATAATGAATTATACATTATATAAAGTAATGTGATTTCTTCGAAGAATATACTAAAAAATGAGCAGGCAAG
ATAAACGAAGGCAAAGATGACAGAGCAGAAAGCCCTAGTAAAGCGTATTACAAATGAAACCAAGATTCAG
ATTGCGATCTCTTTAAAGGGTGGTCCCCTAGCGATAGAGCACTCGATCTTCCCAGAAAAAGAGGCAGAAG
CAGTAGCAGAACAGGCCACACAATCGCAAGTGATTAACGTCCACACAGGTATAGGGTTTCTGGACCATAT
GATACATGCTCTGGCCAAGCATTCCGGCTGGTCGCTAATCGTTGAGTGCATTGGTGACTTACACATAGAC
GACCATCACACCACTGAAGACTGCGGGATTGCTCTCGGTCAAGCTTTTAAAGAGGCCCTAGGGGCCGTGC
GTGGAGTAAAAAGGTTTGGATCAGGATTTGCGCCTTTGGATGAGGCACTTTCCAGAGCGGTGGTAGATCT
TTCGAACAGGCCGTACGCAGTTGTCGAACTTGGTTTGCAAAGGGAGAAAGTAGGAGATCTCTCTTGCGAG
ATGATCCCGCATTTTCTTGAAAGCTTTGCAGAGGCTAGCAGAATTACCCTCCACGTTGATTGTCTGCGAG
GCAAGAATGATCATCACCGTAGTGAGAGTGCGTTCAAGGCTCTTGCGGTTGCCATAAGAGAAGCCACCTC
GCCCAATGGTACCAACGATGTTCCCTCCACCAAAGGTGTTCTTATGTAGTTTTACACAGGAGTCTGGACT
TGACCAATGGATCGTCTTGCCTTGCTCGTCGGTGATGTACTTCACCAGCTCCGCGAAGTCGCCCTTCTTG
ATGGAGCGCATGGGGACGTGCTTGGCAATCACGCGCACCCCCCGGCCGTTTTAGCGGCTAAAAAAGTCAT
GGCTCTGCCCTCGGGCGGACCACGCCCATCATGACCTTGCCAAGCTCGTCCTGCTTCTCTTCGATCTTCG
CCAGCAGGGCGAGGATCGTGGCATCACCGAACCGCGCCGTGCGCGGGTCGTCGGTGAGCCAGAGTTTCAG
CAGGCCGCCCAGGCGGCCCAGGTCGCCATTGATGCGGACCAGCTCGCGGACGTGCTCATAGTCCACGACG
CCCGTGATTTTGTAGCCCTGGCCGACGGCCAGCAGGTAGGCCGACAGGCTCATGCCGGCCGCCGCCGCCT
TTTCCTCAATCGCCCTTCGTTCGTCTGGAAGGCAGTACACCTTGATAGGTGGGCTGCCCTTCCTGGTTGG
CTTGGTTTCATCAGCCATCCGCTTGCCCTCATCTGTTACGCCGGCGGTAGCCGGCCAGCCTCGCAGAGCA
GGATTCCCGTTGAGCACCGCCAGGTGCGAATAAGGGACAGTGAAGAAGGAACACCCGCTCGCGGGTGGGC
CTACTTCACCTATCCTGCCCGGCTGACGCCGTTGGATACACCAAGGAAAGTCTACACGAACCCTTTGGCA
AAATCCTGTATATCGTGCGAAAAAGGATGGATATACCGAAAAAATCGCTATAATGACCCCGAAGCAGGGT
TATGCAGCGGAAGATCGCTAGCAAGGAGTCCATTTTGACATGTTTCCTAGCTAGAAGGAACAGCTATTCA
TATGAATTTTCCGAGGTCACGCTGTGATGGATCGATTCGTTCCCGTCACAGACGCAAGCAGCGAGGTGAT
GGCTGGACGGGCACGCGTCACAATTTAGAACAACCCGGACTCTTGTGACGCGAGCTCCGGGTGCGGAAAA
CCCTACGGGGTGAAAGGAGCCGCAGCTTCCACCCATTTACTTGACTGATAACCCAGTACACACAACGCTA
CCGTGACGGAAATGCCGCGCGCTGTGAAGCCGTGGTGAATCTTTCGCTGCTGCTCGTTCTCTCCACACAC
AGAATTGCACGGCTTGACGATTAGCAAAAAGCAGAAGAAGCAGTGTCAAGATGGTGAGTGTCTTGAGTAC
AAAAGTAGCGCACGGTAGTGCAGAATACGGCTGTGTAGACTATGCGGCGTCGGAGTAGCCGAGATCCCGT
AAAAAACGGTAGGAATCGGAGGAATCTCAATGAGTGATCGTGCTGCGTACGCCGCTTCCGTTGGGGACCA
TACGATCGCGTAGTTCTTGTTAGCAACGACATGCCTTTACGTCGCGAAGGTCTTTCAAGTAACTAAAACA
ACGGAATATGTCAAGATTACCTCGATTTGATGGATTCGAATGAGGATCGGGATCAGGAGTTCTATTGACA
CTAGTTGATTTCCTCAATGCGAATGCCGCTCAATGTCCCCCTTTCTCATCTATGACTGTTTACTTCCCTT
AGGTGAACTTTACAGTTGAACAGAATGGCCAAGCCTTTGTCTCAAGAAGAATCCACCCTCATTGAAAGAG
CAACGGCTACAATCAACAGCATCCCCATCTCTGAAGACTACAGCGTCGCCAGCGCAGCTCTCTCTAGCGA
CGGCCGCATCTTCACTGGTGTCAATGTATATCATTTTACTGGGGGACCTTGTGCAGAACTCGTGGTGCTG
GGCACTGCTGCTGCTGCGGCAGCTGGCAACCTGACTTGTATCGTCGCGATCGGAAATGAGAACAGGGGCA
TCTTGAGCCCCTGCGGACGGTGCCGACAGGTGCTTCTCGATCTGCATCCTGGGATCAAAGCCATAGTGAA
GGACAGTGATGGACAGCCGACGGCAGTTGGGATTCGTGAATTGCTGCCCTCTGGTTATGTGTGGGAGGGC
TCAGGTTAATGATAGGCTTACAGAAAAACAGACTCATAGGGTACTTCGAACATAAGAAAAGATTCATTAC
ATGACGGATTTCAGTTTCGTATTCGTATAGGTTTATTGAGTTGATGAACATGGCGGTCAGATATGCCAAT
CGCTTTTCTTGGTACGAGTTTGCTAGGCGCTATACAGGAGTCCAAACGGTACGTCAGATCCCACGTCACT
ACCGCACCCGGTTATTCCAGTGCGTAAGCTCGTAGTGGAAGAACAGGCTGCGGTAGTGACGTGGAATTTG
ACACTTTCCAATCTTCAAGACCTCTAGCCAGCAAAGACTTCTTGAATCTGCAAGGATATTCTATTTAGAT
ATAAGTATATACTTGACAGTGAGGGGGGTCGTGACCGTCTCTCGCTGGGATAGAGAAGATGGCAACCATT
GAATTGAGAACTCGAAACTTGAGCTTGGTTGGATCTTGATCATTCTGAATTTGCAGGATAGGTTAACAGT
AAAAGTCAATCTTGCGCTCGCCATCTACCAGAAAGCACGTGGGTGCCCAGATCCTCCCAACGAGCGAACG
GACGGATGCTAGTCGGGGGGATCTCTGTGGGCCATTCAAACGAAAGGCAGATGGCATCGTTCCAAGATCT
ATTGGTCATTGGGCTTCTCATACAGTCATTGACACCACGATTGAAGACAAATTTTTGTTGACAGTGAAAT
CGTTGCGGACGCGCTCCGATTCAAAAGTTTCCCTACTCGGTCGCGTCAACCGACCTTCCCCTCGTGAGTT
TACAGCTTGATACGCCCTATTTGGCTTCCTATGTAAAGTCTCCAGTGATCATATTAAAGTCATTGGTCAT
GACACTCTCCTTGTTCAAAATTTGGTACCATACAATGCGCGGAGCAGTCAGTTCTCATTTCCAGCGATCG
TTAAAACAATTAGAGAAATGCCTTACTTCTCTCTTTATATCTGTATTACTCAGAGTCAGTGAGTAGTACG
AATTTCCAACGTCCTAGCTCCAATTTATGGTTTCAAACAATCCGAATTCGTTGGTCCACAGTCAAGGAAT
TCGCAAGAATCCCTATTTCACTAGGCGTGCACTATGGGGTCGCTTTTGAGGTTCTCATTTGCGGCGATCG
TTAAAACGATTACAGAAATGCTACACTTCGCTCTTTATATATATTACTCATTGAGCATCAGGAATGTCCA
ATGTCGTAACTCCGATTCATGGTTTCAAACAATCCGAATTCGTTGGTCCGAGGAATCCGCAAAAAGTAAT
TGTAGTCTATGTACGACCGAGTCGCTGGTGAGGGTTTTTTGTCGTTGGATTGCTCGAGCGAATTCTCCGA
GATTGTACAGAAAGCTCAACTTTCGGAAGGCATCTATGTGGTCCAACCAATCTATTCAAATATATCAATT
GTTAAGAGCAGAGTTCGATCCTCACTATGTGGAGGGGCATGGTGAGATTACGGAGTGCCGAGACATAAGA
GCTCCCTGCAATCAAGTTGATGGACATGCTTCGAAAATGCCATGACTGAGAACGAGAACGCCCAGATGCT
CCGCGGCACGAGAACTCGATGAACACGAACCGAATCCAACGCCAAAAACGCGTTGTCCAAAACATTGCAA
CTCTCTCTGATAAAAACCAAAACGCCGCAAATTGCACCAGCTTTTTTGGTTGTCCTACGCCTCTTTCCGC
ACCACCAATGGACTCTATTTCCACCAAGACCAGCGCGTCCAACACTCTTTCCGCTCGGCATCCTCCCGCC
CCGTCGGCACCCGTATGCAGTGATCCCTCCAGTTTCACACCAATCCATACCAGCAAGACCAACATTACGA
CACTAGATAACGCTGCCATCTGTCAACTGGTGCTCACCAATCAGATCAAGGACCACGAACTCGAAAAACG
TCTCGACGCGCACCGCGCCGTGCAGGTCCGCCGTTTAGTCGTCGCCCACAAACTCGACACCTTGGAACAC
ATCAACGCGCACGCTCTCGACAATCTGCCCTCGGAACCTTCCCTCGACTACACCCGCGTACACGGCGCCA
ATTGCGAAATCGTTGTGGGCTACGTACCCCTCCCGGTGGGACTCGTCGGTCCCCTCACGGTCAATGGCGA
AACCGTCTACGTGCCCATGGCCACCACCGAAGGATGTCTCGTGGCCTCCACGAACCGCGGTGCCAAGGCC
ATCACGGCCGGGGGTGGAGCGACCGCCGTCCTCCTCCGGGACGGTATTACTCGGGCGCCCTGCGTACGCA
TGCCCTCGGCAGCGCAAGCCGCTCATCTCAAATTGTGGTGTGAAACGCCCCAACACTTTAGTACCCTTAA
ACGAGCCTTTGAAAGTACCACCTCGTTCGGGAAACTTCTCAAGTGCGCCCCCACAGTCGCTGGACGTAAC
GTGTATCTGCGCTTGACCTGCTTTTCTGGAGACGCCATGGGCATGAACATGGTTTCCAAGGGCAGTTTGG
CCGTCATAGAAACCCTTCAACGAGAATTTCCGGAACTCGTCCTCGTCGCCTTGTCTGGCAACATGTGCAC
CGATAAGAAAGCCGCCGCTACCAACTGGCTGGAAGGACGAGGAAAATCGATCGTCGTGGAAGCAACCATT
CCCAAGGACGTCGTCACAAACACCCTCAAGACTACGGTCCACAGTATGGTACAAACTAATTTGCACAAGA
ATTTGATCGGTTCGGCCATGGCCGGAGCTTTGGGCGGATTTAACGCCCACGCCTCCAACATTGTTACCGC
GGTCTTTTTGGCCACGGGACAGGACCCCGCGCAGAACGTGGAGTCCAGTAATTGCATTACCCTGTTGGAA
GAAACGGAAGAAGGCGACTTGTGGATTTCCTGCACCATGCCCAGCATTGAGGTCGGTACGGTCGGTGGCG
GAACTTCCTTACCCGCCCAAGCGGCCTGTTTGCAGGCCATGGGTGTCCGGGGCGGAGGCGCCACTCCCGG
CGCCCACGCCCAAAAACTGGCACAAATCGTCGCGTCCGCTACTTTGGCCGGCGAACTTTCGCTGCTGGCC
GCACTCGCCGCGAATACCCTCGTACAGGCCCACATGCAACACAACCGCAAACCCGCCGCCAAGTCAGGTA
ACGGAGATCTGGGTGGCTCCGGCGGCCGGATGGTGAGCAAGGGCGAGGAGCTGTTCACCGGGGTGGTGCC
CATCCTGGTCGAGCTGGACGGCGACGTAAACGGCCACAAGTTCAGCGTGTCCGGCGAGGGCGAGGGCGAT
GCCACCTACGGCAAGCTGACCCTGAAGCTGATCTGCACCACCGGCAAGCTGCCCGTGCCCTGGCCCACCC
TCGTGACCACCCTGGGCTACGGCCTGCAGTGCTTCGCCCGCTACCCCGACCACATGAAGCAGCACGACTT
CTTCAAGTCCGCCATGCCCGAAGGCTACGTCCAGGAGCGCACCATCTTCTTCAAGGACGACGGCAACTAC
AAGACCCGCGCCGAGGTGAAGTTCGAGGGCGACACCCTGGTGAACCGCATCGAGCTGAAGGGCATCGACT
TCAAGGAGGACGGCAACATCCTGGGGCACAAGCTGGAGTACAACTACAACAGCCACAACGTCTATATCAC
CGCCGACAAGCAGAAGAACGGCATCAAGGCCAACTTCAAGATCCGCCACAACATCGAGGACGGCGGCGTG
CAGCTCGCCGACCACTACCAGCAGAACACCCCCATCGGCGACGGCCCCGTGCTGCTGCCCGACAACCACT
ACCTGAGCTACCAGTCCGCCCTGAGCAAAGACCCCAACGAGAAGCGCGATCACATGGTCCTGCTGGAGTT
CGTGACCGCCGCCGGGATCACTCTCGGCATGGACGAGCTGGCGCTGGTCCCTCGCGGTAGCCACCACCAC
CATCACCACGACTACAAGGATGATGACGATAAGTGAGCTTTTCGATCGACGAGCTTACCTTCACGGCCAC
CGTTCCCGACCCCGACGTTGTTCAGGCGATCATTACGGGTGGCAGCGCCGCTCCGGGAGCCACCGGTTTG
TACGGCATTGCCACCGCAGATGCCGAGTGCCCGGCCAACGAGTGCATCCATGTGGACGTGATTGTGTACG
CCATTTTCGCGAATGAAGCCACGACCAACTTGATTGTGGAAATCAGCGGCGACGCGGTCATGTCTGTGGG
ACGTACTGCCCGCAAGTTGCGTGCGAAAGTCCAGCCCACACGCGAGTTGCAGGAGACGCTCCAGATGCAA
GCCTTTCGTAACGAGATTGTCCTCCCCCCTTTGCCTGGTTCGGGGGCCACGTTGGCCAACGTGTGCGCGG
CGGCGGTGCCCTTCGCCGTGGCCGTGGTGGCCGGTGCGCTCGCTCTTTAAAAAGTGAGAGTTTGTGTGTG
TGAAAGACGCGTCGCGAGACGCTCCTTATTTCCGTCGGCATGTGTCTTGTCGTGGTCCTATGTGATCCCC
GGGTCGGTTCACGGGAGTTGCCGAAGTAGAGAATAAGAATTATATAACTGTACAGAGATACAGACATGTG
CTGCTATTACGTCCAACAGTAGGTATACACCTCCCGGGCAATAGAGTGGGCCACATCCATACACACACAC
CCGAGTTGGTAGATTGATTTCGGTTCGTCGAATGCCAAGAATGTGCTTCCTGAAGAAAATTTGCTCCTTC
CCACTCCGTCCGTACGACCATCCGCCCGTGTACAGCGCGGCAGAAGTAGAAACGAGTACCAAGGCTCTGT
GTGTGTGTGTGTACCGTTTGGACGCGTCGGCAAAGGTACGGCAGTCCTCCGGGTGTGTCCCGTACTCGTG
GTACCAACGAATCTGCACAATTGTGCCGTTCGGAGGACACGCCTTCCCGGATGCATGCATCCGGAAGACC
GTCGATGCGATTCGCTACAGAGGAGGGGAACAAAGGATTGTGCAGTGCCATACGACAAGTTCGCCTCAAT
CGCCAAACCCCTTGACTGTGCTTCCCGAGCGGAAACATTTAGATTGGCTACTACAACCGTTGCTCTCCGG
GCGGATAAGAGAATAAATCTGGATTCGGCAGAGTAGTCGGCCTTATCATCAGTTAGATGTTGATAATCCC
GTTGGGCAGGTCACACGCTAGGTATACTTGAGACCACCCCAGGATACATAGATTACCACAACTCCGAGCC
CTTCCACCCACAGAATCAGGGGATAACGCAGGAAAGAACATGTGAGCAAAAGGCCAGCAAAAGGCCAGGA
ACCGTAAAAAGGCCGCGTTGCTGGCGTTTTTCCATAGGCTCCGCCCCCCTGACGAGCATCACAAAAATCG
ACGCTCAAGTCAGAGGTGGCGAAACCCGACAGGACTATAAAGATACCAGGCGTTTCCCCCTGGAAGCTCC
CTCGTGCGCTCTCCTGTTCCGACCCTGCCGCTTACCGGATACCTGTCCGCCTTTCTCCCTTCGGGAAGCG
TGGCGCTTTCTCATAGCTCACGCTGTAGGTATCTCAGTTCGGTGTAGGTCGTTCGCTCCAAGCTGGGCTG
TGTGCACGAACCCCCCGTTCAGCCCGACCGCTGCGCCTTATCCGGTAACTATCGTCTTGAGTCCAACCCG
GTAAGACACGACTTATCGCCACTGGCAGCAGCCACTGGTAACAGGATTAGCAGAGCGAGGTATGTAGGCG
GTGCTACAGAGTTCTTGAAGTGGTGGCCTAACTACGGCTACACTAGAAGGACAGTATTTGGTATCTGCGC
TCTGCTGAAGCCAGTTACCTTCGGAAAAAGAGTTGGTAGCTCTTGATCCGGCAAACAAACCACCGCTGGT
AGCGGTGGTTTTTTTGTTTGCAAGCAGCAGATTACGCGCAGAAAAAAAGGATCTCAAGAAGATCCTTTGA
TCTTTTCTACGGGGTCTGACGCTCAGTGGAACGAAAACTCACGTTAAGGGATTTTGGTCATGCATTCTAG
GTGATTATTATTTGCCGACTACCTTGGTGATCTCGCCTTTCACGTAGTGGACAAATTCTTCCAACTGATC
TGCGCGCGAGGCCAAGCGATCTTCTTCTTGTCCAAGATAAGCCTGTCTAGCTTCAAGTATGACGGGCTGA
TACTGGGCCGGCAGGCGCTCCATTGCCCAGTCGGCAGCGACATCCTTCGGCGCGATTTTGCCGGTTACTG
CGCTGTACCAAATGCGGGACAACGTAAGCACTACATTTCGCTCATCGCCAGCCCAGTCGGGCGGCGAGTT
CCATAGCGTTAAGGTTTCATTTAGCGCCTCAAATAGATCCTGTTCAGGAACCGGATCAAAGAGTTCCTCC
GCCGCTGGACCTACCAAGGCAACGCTATGTTCTCTTGCTTTTGTCAGCAAGATAGCCAGATCAATGTCGA
TCGTGGCTGGCTCGAAGATACCAGCAAGAATGTCATTGCGCTGCCATTCTCCAAATTGCAGTTCGCGCTT
AGCTGGATAACGCCACGGAATGATGTCGTCGTGCACAACAATGGTGACTTCTACAGCGCGGAGAATCTCA
CTCTCTCCAGGGGAAGCCGAAGTTTCCAAAAGGTCGTTGATCAAAGCTCGCCGCGTTGTTTCATCAAGCC
TTACGGTCACCGTAACCAGCAAATCAATATCACTGTGTGGCTTCAGGCCGCCATCCACTGCGGAGCCGTA
CAAATGTACGGCCAGCAACGTCGGTTCGAGATGGCGCTCGATGACGCCAACTACCTCTGATAGTTGAGTC
GATACTTCGGCGATCACCGCTTCCCTCATGCGAAACGATCCTCATCCTGTCTCTTGATCAGATATTGATC
CCCTGCGCCATCAGATCCTTGGCGGCAAGAAAGCCATCCAGTTTACTTTGCAGGGCTTCCCAACCTTACC
AGAGGGCGCCCCAGCTGGCAATTCCGGTTCGCTTGCTAAGCTTGCATGCCTGCAAGTCGACTCTAGAGGA
GCGGTGATCACAGGCAGCAACGCTCTGTCATCGTTACAATCAACATGCTACCCTCCGCGAGATCATCCGT
GTTTCAAACCCGGCAGCTTAGTTGCCGTTCTTCCGAATAGCATCGGTAACATGAGCAAAGTCTGCCGCCT
TACAACGGCTCTCCCGCTGACGCCGTCCCGGACTGATGGGCTGCCTGTATCGAGTGGTGATTTTGTGCCG
AGCTCATTACTCGCATCCATTCTCAGGCTGTCTCGTCTCGTCTCCGAGGTCTCAGGAGAATGAGGAGCTA
GCTCGTCTTCAGCGAGCATCACGTGCTATAAAAATAATTATAATTTAAATTTTTTAATATAAATATATAA
ATTAAAAATAGAAAGTAAAAAAAGAAATTAAAGAAAAAATAGTTTTTGTTTTCCGAAGATGTAAAAGACT
CTAGGGGGATCGCCAACAAATACTACCTTTTATCTTGCTCGTCCTGCTCTCAGGTATTAATGCCGAATTG
TTTCATCTTGTCTGTGTAGAAGACCACACACGAAAATCCTGTGATTTTACATTTTACTTATCGTTAATCG
AATGTATATCTATTTAATCTGCTTTTCTTGTCTAATAAATATATATGTAAAGTACGCTTTTTGTTGAAAT
TTTTTAAACCTTTGTTTATTTTTTTTTCTTCATTCCGTAACTCTTCTACCTTCTTTATTTAC
